Addgene plasmid #242117: pKC051_pLenti_TetON_RRM34_QtTP
Purpose: Tet- or Dox-inducible expression of PABPC1 RRM34 fused to QtTP
Depositing lab: Fei Chen. Depositing organization: Broad Institute. Publication: A genetically encoded device for transcriptome storage in mammalian cells. Chao YK, Wu M, Gong Q, Chen F. Science. 2026 Jan 15:eadz9353. doi: 10.1126/science.adz9353. PubMed 41538410.
Backbone
  Vector backbone: pLenti-tetON
  Vector type: Lentiviral
Growth in bacteria
  Bacterial resistance: Ampicillin, 100 μg/mL
  Growth temperature: 37°C
  Growth strain: NEB Stable
  Copy number: High Copy
Gene/Insert
  Gene/Insert name: PABPC1 RRM34_QtTP
  Species: H. sapiens (human)
  Mutation: PABPC1 aa 191-470
  Entrez Gene: PABPC1 (a.k.a. PAB1, PABP, PABP1, PABPC2, PABPL1)
  Promoter: TRE3G
  Cloning method: Gibson Cloning
Terms and licenses: Academic/Nonprofit Terms; Industry Terms: Not Available to Industry
Depositor comments: Includes TagRFP-Tet-On3G
How to cite: pKC051_pLenti_TetON_RRM34_QtTP was a gift from Fei Chen (Addgene plasmid # 242117 ; http://n2t.net/addgene:242117 ; RRID:Addgene_242117)
