[The description below was written by a language model from this plasmid's Addgene catalogue record and pLannotate feature annotations shown in this document.]
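Description:
pKC051_pLenti_TetON_RRM34_QtTP is an all-in-one, doxycycline-inducible lentiviral transfer plasmid built on a pLenti-tetON backbone. It is propagated in E. coli from a high-copy ColE1/pUC-type origin under ampicillin selection (AmpR/β-lactamase). The viral portion carries the usual HIV-1-derived elements: a truncated 5' LTR, the Ψ packaging signal with adjoining gag fragment, the Rev response element for Rev-dependent export of the genomic RNA, the cPPT/CTS, a WPRE to boost transcript expression, and a ΔU3 self-inactivating 3' LTR, so that the integrated provirus lacks LTR promoter activity. No mammalian drug-selection marker is annotated.

Two expression units sit between the LTRs. The first is a TRE3G promoter driving the insert, a fragment of human PABPC1 (residues 191–470 per the record, described as RRM34, i.e. the third and fourth RNA recognition motifs of the poly(A)-binding protein) fused to QtTP, followed by a rabbit β-globin poly(A) signal. The feature table annotates only the PABPC1 portion. QtTP is not annotated or defined in the record, though there is unannotated space between the PABPC1 match and the poly(A) signal where it presumably lies. The second unit uses an EF-1α core promoter with an HTLV-1 LTR segment to constitutively express TagRFP and the Tet-On 3G transactivator. The short gap between these two coding sequences is unannotated, so how they are linked is not stated. TagRFP marks transduced cells, while Tet-On 3G binds TRE3G in the presence of doxycycline to switch on the fusion. The construct is intended for inducible expression of RRM34-QtTP in mammalian cells, in the context of work on a genetically encoded transcriptome storage device.
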