Features (pLannotate 1.2.2; 27 found; start..end, strand, type, name):
      1..589     +  rep_origin     ori: high-copy-number ColE1/pMB1/pBR322/pUC origin of replication
    772..826     +  CDS            lacI (fragment): lac repressor; lacI; The lac repressor binds to the lac operator to inhibit transcription in E. coli. This inhibition can be relieved by adding lactose or isopropyl-β-D-thiogalactopyranoside (IPTG).
    832..925     +  rep_origin     SV40 ori (fragment): SV40 origin of replication
    950..987     +  CDS            lacI (fragment): lac repressor; lacI; The lac repressor binds to the lac operator to inhibit transcription in E. coli. This inhibition can be relieved by adding lactose or isopropyl-β-D-thiogalactopyranoside (IPTG).
   1000..1021    +  protein_bind   CAP binding site: CAP binding activates transcription in the presence of cAMP. E. coli catabolite activator protein
   1036..1066    +  promoter       lac promoter: promoter for the E. coli lac operon
   1074..1090    +  protein_bind   lac operator: The lac repressor binds to the lac operator to inhibit transcription in E. coli. This inhibition can be relieved by adding lactose or isopropyl-β-D-thiogalactopyranoside (IPTG). lac repressor encoded by lacI
   1124..1207    +  polyA_signal   SV40 poly(A) signal (fragment): SV40 polyadenylation signal
   1374..1703    +  CDS            nef (fragment): NEF_HV1BR - Experimental evidence at protein level: Swiss-Prot protein existence level 1. Extracellular Nef protein targets CD4(+) T-lymphocytes for apoptosis by interacting with CXCR4 surface receptors (PubMed:14990729). From Human immunodeficiency virus type 1 group M subtype B (isolate BRU/LAI) (HIV-1).
   1751..2008    +  LTR            5' LTR (truncated): truncated 5' long terminal repeat (LTR) from HIV-1
   2055..2180    +  misc_feature   HIV-1 Ψ: packaging signal of human immunodeficiency virus type 1
   2164..2502    +  CDS            HIV-1 gag (fragment): gag protein from human immunodeficiency virus 1; gag
   2677..2910    +  misc_feature   RRE: The Rev response element (RRE) of HIV-1 allows for Rev-dependent mRNA export from the nucleus to the cytoplasm.
   3287..3387    +  CDS            Rev (fragment): human immunodeficiency virus 1 (HIV-1) Rev protein; rev; enhances nuclear export of unspliced and incompletely spliced viral mRNAs
   3432..3549    +  misc_feature   cPPT/CTS: central polypurine tract and central termination sequence of HIV-1
   3616..3990    +  promoter       TRE3G promoter: 3rd-generation Tet-responsive promoter that can be activated by binding of Tet-On® 3G
   4039..4608    +  CDS            PABPC1 (fragment): PABP1_HUMAN - Also known as PAB1, PABP1, PABPC2. Experimental evidence at protein level: Swiss-Prot protein existence level 1. (Microbial infection) Positively regulates the replication of dengue virus (DENV). From Homo sapiens (Human).
   4771..4826    +  polyA_signal   β-globin poly(A) signal: rabbit β-globin polyadenylation signal (Gil and Proudfoot, 1987)
   5030..5241    +  promoter       EF-1α core promoter: core promoter for human elongation factor EF-1α
   5254..5522    +  LTR            5' LTR (truncated): truncated 5' long terminal repeat (LTR) from human T-cell leukemia virus (HTLV) type 1
   5563..6273    +  CDS            TagRFP: monomeric derivative of red fluorescent protein from Entacmaea quadricolor (Merzlyak et al., 2007) mammalian codon-optimized
   6334..7080    +  CDS            Tet-On® 3G: modified rtTA protein that binds tightly to promoters containing the tet operator in the presence of doxycycline
   7093..7681    +  misc_feature   WPRE: woodchuck hepatitis virus posttranscriptional regulatory element
   7689..7754    +  CDS            nef (fragment): NEF_HV1Z2 - Experimental evidence at protein level: Swiss-Prot protein existence level 1. Extracellular Nef protein targets CD4(+) T-lymphocytes for apoptosis by interacting with CXCR4 surface receptors. From Human immunodeficiency virus type 1 group M subtype D (isolate Z2/CDC-Z34) (HIV-1).
   7756..7989    +  LTR            3' LTR (ΔU3): self-inactivating 3' long terminal repeat (LTR) from HIV-1
   8194..8298    +  promoter       AmpR promoter: bla
   8299..9159    +  CDS            AmpR: β-lactamase; bla; confers resistance to ampicillin, carbenicillin, and related antibiotics
>Addgene plasmid #242117 | pKC051_pLenti_TetON_RRM34_QtTP | addgene full sequence | sequence record 488918 | Addgene NGS Result
TTGAGATCCTTTTTTTCTGCGCGTAATCTGCTGCTTGCAAACAAAAAAACCACCGCTACCAGCGGTGGTT
TGTTTGCCGGATCAAGAGCTACCAACTCTTTTTCCGAAGGTAACTGGCTTCAGCAGAGCGCAGATACCAA
ATACTGTTCTTCTAGTGTAGCCGTAGTTAGGCCACCACTTCAAGAACTCTGTAGCACCGCCTACATACCT
CGCTCTGCTAATCCTGTTACCAGTGGCTGCTGCCAGTGGCGATAAGTCGTGTCTTACCGGGTTGGACTCA
AGACGATAGTTACCGGATAAGGCGCAGCGGTCGGGCTGAACGGGGGGTTCGTGCACACAGCCCAGCTTGG
AGCGAACGACCTACACCGAACTGAGATACCTACAGCGTGAGCTATGAGAAAGCGCCACGCTTCCCGAAGG
GAGAAAGGCGGACAGGTATCCGGTAAGCGGCAGGGTCGGAACAGGAGAGCGCACGAGGGAGCTTCCAGGG
GGAAACGCCTGGTATCTTTATAGTCCTGTCGGGTTTCGCCACCTCTGACTTGAGCGTCGATTTTTGTGAT
GCTCGTCAGGGGGGCGGAGCCTATGGAAAAACGCCAGCAACGCGGCCTTTTTACGGTTCCTGGCCTTTTG
CTGGCCTTTTGCTCACATGTTCTTTCCTGCGTTATCCCCTGATTCTGTGGATAACCGTATTACCGCCTTT
GAGTGAGCTGATACCGCTCGCCGCAGCCGAACGACCGAGCGCAGCGAGTCAGTGAGCGAGGAAGCGGAAG
AGCGCCCAATACGCAAACCGCCTCTCCCCGCGCGTTGGCCGATTCATTAATGCAGCAAGCTCATGGCTGA
CTAATTTTTTTTATTTATGCAGAGGCCGAGGCCGCCTCGGCCTCTGAGCTATTCCAGAAGTAGTGAGGAG
GCTTTTTTGGAGGCCTAGGCTTTTGCAAAAAGCTCCCCGTGGCACGACAGGTTTCCCGACTGGAAAGCGG
GCAGTGAGCGCAACGCAATTAATGTGAGTTAGCTCACTCATTAGGCACCCCAGGCTTTACACTTTATGCT
TCCGGCTCGTATGTTGTGTGGAATTGTGAGCGGATAACAATTTCACACAGGAAACAGCTATGACATGATT
ACGAATTTCACAAATAAAGCATTTTTTTCACTGCATTCTAGTTGTGGTTTGTCCAAACTCATCAATGTAT
CTTATCATGTCTGGATCAACTGGATAACTCAAGCTAACCAAAATCATCCCAAACTTCCCACCCCATACCC
TATTACCACTGCCAATTACCTGTGGTTTCATTTACTCTAAACCTGTGATTCCTCTGAATTATTTTCATTT
TAAAGAAATTGTATTTGTTAAATATGTACTACAAACTTAGTAGTTGGAAGGGCTAATTCACTCCCAAAGA
AGACAAGATATCCTTGATCTGTGGATCTACCACACACAAGGCTACTTCCCTGATTAGCAGAACTACACAC
CAGGGCCAGGGGTCAGATATCCACTGACCTTTGGATGGTGCTACAAGCTAGTACCAGTTGAGCCAGATAA
GGTAGAAGAGGCCAATAAAGGAGAGAACACCAGCTTGTTACACCCTGTGAGCCTGCATGGGATGGATGAC
CCGGAGAGAGAAGTGTTAGAGTGGAGGTTTGACAGCCGCCTAGCATTTCATCACGTGGCCCGAGAGCTGC
ATCCGGAGTACTTCAAGAACTGCTGATATCGAGCTTGCTACAAGGGACTTTCCGCTGGGGACTTTCCAGG
GAGGCGTGGCCTGGGCGGGACTGGGGAGTGGCGAGCCCTCAGATCCTGCATATAAGCAGCTGCTTTTTGC
CTGTACTGGGTCTCTCTGGTTAGACCAGATCTGAGCCTGGGAGCTCTCTGGCTAACTAGGGAACCCACTG
CTTAAGCCTCAATAAAGCTTGCCTTGAGTGCTTCAAGTAGTGTGTGCCCGTCTGTTGTGTGACTCTGGTA
ACTAGAGATCCCTCAGACCCTTTTAGTCAGTGTGGAAAATCTCTAGCAGTGGCGCCCGAACAGGGACTTG
AAAGCGAAAGGGAAACCAGAGGAGCTCTCTCGACGCAGGACTCGGCTTGCTGAAGCGCGCACGGCAAGAG
GCGAGGGGCGGCGACTGGTGAGTACGCCAAAAATTTTGACTAGCGGAGGCTAGAAGGAGAGAGATGGGTG
CGAGAGCGTCAGTATTAAGCGGGGGAGAATTAGATCGCGATGGGAAAAAATTCGGTTAAGGCCAGGGGGA
AAGAAAAAATATAAATTAAAACATATAGTATGGGCAAGCAGGGAGCTAGAACGATTCGCAGTTAATCCTG
GCCTGTTAGAAACATCAGAAGGCTGTAGACAAATACTGGGACAGCTACAACCATCCCTTCAGACAGGATC
AGAAGAACTTAGATCATTATATAATACAGTAGCAACCCTCTATTGTGTGCATCAAAGGATAGAGATAAAA
GACACCAAGGAAGCTTTAGACAAGATAGAGGAAGAGCAAAACAAAAGTAAGACCACCGCACAGCAAGCGG
CCGGCCGCTGATCTTCAGACCTGGAGGAGGAGATATGAGGGACAATTGGAGAAGTGAATTATATAAATAT
AAAGTAGTAAAAATTGAACCATTAGGAGTAGCACCCACCAAGGCAAAGAGAAGAGTGGTGCAGAGAGAAA
AAAGAGCAGTGGGAATAGGAGCTTTGTTCCTTGGGTTCTTGGGAGCAGCAGGAAGCACTATGGGCGCAGC
GTCAATGACGCTGACGGTACAGGCCAGACAATTATTGTCTGGTATAGTGCAGCAGCAGAACAATTTGCTG
AGGGCTATTGAGGCGCAACAGCATCTGTTGCAACTCACAGTCTGGGGCATCAAGCAGCTCCAGGCAAGAA
TCCTGGCTGTGGAAAGATACCTAAAGGATCAACAGCTCCTGGGGATTTGGGGTTGCTCTGGAAAACTCAT
TTGCACCACTGCTGTGCCTTGGAATGCTAGTTGGAGTAATAAATCTCTGGAACAGATTTGGAATCACACG
ACCTGGATGGAGTGGGACAGAGAAATTAACAATTACACAAGCTTAATACACTCCTTAATTGAAGAATCGC
AAAACCAGCAAGAAAAGAATGAACAAGAATTATTGGAATTAGATAAATGGGCAAGTTTGTGGAATTGGTT
TAACATAACAAATTGGCTGTGGTATATAAAATTATTCATAATGATAGTAGGAGGCTTGGTAGGTTTAAGA
ATAGTTTTTGCTGTACTTTCTATAGTGAATAGAGTTAGGCAGGGATATTCACCATTATCGTTTCAGACCC
ACCTCCCAACCCCGAGGGGACCCGACAGGCCCGAAGGAATAGAAGAAGAAGGTGGAGAGAGAGACAGAGA
CAGATCCATTCGATTAGTGAACGGATCTCGACGGTATCGCCGAATTCACAAATGGCAGTATTCATCCACA
ATTTTAAAAGAAAAGGGGGGATTGGGGGGTACAGTGCAGGGGAAAGAATAGTAGACATAATAGCAACAGA
CATACAAACTAAAGAATTACAAAAACAAATTACAAAAATTCAAAATTTTCGGGTTTATTACAGGGACAGC
AGAGATCCAGTTTGGACTAGACCGGTGGCCTCCACGGCCACTAGATTACTCCCTATCAGTGATAGAGAAC
GTATGAAGAGTTTACTCCCTATCAGTGATAGAGAACGTATGCAGACTTTACTCCCTATCAGTGATAGAGA
ACGTATAAGGAGTTTACTCCCTATCAGTGATAGAGAACGTATGACCAGTTTACTCCCTATCAGTGATAGA
GAACGTATCTACAGTTTACTCCCTATCAGTGATAGAGAACGTATATCCAGTTTACTCCCTATCAGTGATA
GAGAACGTATAAGCTTTAGGCGTGTACGGTGGGCGCCTATAAAAGCAGAGCTCGTTTAGTGAACCGTCAG
ATCGCCTGGAGCAATTCCACAACACTTTTGTCTTATACCAACTTTCCGTACCACTTCCTACCCTCGTAAA
GAAGTTCCTATTCCGAAGTTCCTATTCTTCAAAAGGTATAGGAACTTCGCTCGAGCCGCCACCATGACCA
ATGTTTACATCAAGAATTTTGGAGAAGACATGGATGATGAGCGCCTTAAGGATCTCTTTGGCAAGTTTGG
GCCTGCCTTAAGTGTGAAAGTAATGACTGATGAAAGTGGAAAATCCAAAGGATTTGGATTTGTAAGCTTT
GAAAGGCATGAAGATGCACAGAAAGCTGTGGATGAGATGAACGGAAAGGAGCTCAATGGAAAACAAATTT
ATGTTGGTCGAGCTCAGAAAAAGGTGGAACGGCAGACGGAACTTAAGCGCAAATTTGAACAGATGAAACA
AGATAGGATCACCAGATACCAGGGTGTTAATCTTTATGTGAAAAATCTTGATGATGGTATTGATGATGAA
CGTCTCCGGAAAGAGTTTTCTCCATTTGGTACAATCACTAGTGCAAAGGTTATGATGGAGGGTGGTCGCA
GCAAAGGGTTTGGTTTTGTATGTTTCTCCTCCCCAGAAGAAGCCACTAAAGCAGTTACAGAAATGAACGG
TAGAATTGTGGCCACAAAGCCATTGTATGTAGCTTTAGCTCAGCGCAAAGAAGAGCGCGGCAGCGGTAGT
GGGTCGCATAAAAAGAAAGGTTTCACGGTGGGTTCATTAATCCAGTAAGGATCCACCGGATCTAGATAAC
TGAGCGGCCGCCTAATCTTTTTCCCTCTGCCAAAAATTATGGGGACATCATGAAGCCCCTTGAGCATCTG
ACTTCTGGCTAATAAAGGAAATTTATTTTCATTGCAATAGTGTGTTGGAATTTTTTGTGTCTCTCACTCG
GAAGGACATATGGGAGGGCAAATCATTTAAAACATCAGAATGAGTATTTGGTTTAGAGTTTGGCAACATA
TGCCCATATGCTGGCTGCCATGAACAAAGGTTGGCTATAAAGAGGTCATCAGTATATGAAACAGCCCCCT
GCTGTCCATTCCTTACATATGACTAGTAAGGATCTGCGATCGCTCCGGTGCCCGTCAGTGGGCAGAGCGC
ACATCGCCCACAGTCCCCGAGAAGTTGGGGGGAGGGGTCGGCAATTGAACGGGTGCCTAGAGAAGGTGGC
GCGGGGTAAACTGGGAAAGTGATGTCGTGTACTGGCTCCGCCTTTTTCCCGAGGGTGGGGGAGAACCGTA
TATAAGTGCAGTAGTCGCCGTGAACGTTCTTTTTCGCAACGGGTTTGCCGCCAGAACACAGCTGAAGCTT
CGAGGGGCTCGCATCTCTCCTTCACGCGCCCGCCGCCCTACCTGAGGCCGCCATCCACGCCGGTTGAGTC
GCGTTCTGCCGCCTCCCGCCTGTGGTGCCTCCTGAACTGCGTCCGCCGTCTAGGTAAGTTTAAAGCTCAG
GTCGAGACCGGGCCTTTGTCCGGCGCTCCCTTGGAGCCTACCTAGACTCAGCCGGCTCTCCACGCTTTGC
CTGACCCTGCTTGCTCAACTCTACGTCTTTGTTTCGTTTTCTGTTCTGCGCCGTTACAGATCCAAGCTGT
GACCGGCGCCTACACCTGCAGCCAACGCCACCATGGTGTCTAAGGGCGAAGAGCTGATTAAGGAGAACAT
GCACATGAAGCTGTACATGGAGGGCACCGTGAACAACCACCACTTCAAGTGCACATCCGAGGGCGAAGGC
AAGCCCTACGAGGGCACCCAGACCATGAGAATCAAGGTGGTCGAGGGCGGCCCTCTCCCCTTCGCCTTCG
ACATCCTGGCTACCAGCTTCATGTACGGCAGCAGAACCTTCATCAACCACACCCAGGGCATCCCCGACTT
CTTTAAGCAGTCCTTCCCTGAGGGCTTCACATGGGAGAGAGTCACCACATACGAAGACGGGGGCGTGCTG
ACCGCTACCCAGGACACCAGCCTCCAGGACGGCTGCCTCATCTACAACGTCAAGATCAGAGGGGTGAACT
TCCCATCCAACGGCCCTGTGATGCAGAAGAAAACACTCGGCTGGGAGGCCAACACCGAGATGCTGTACCC
CGCTGACGGCGGCCTGGAAGGCAGAAGCGACATGGCCCTGAAGCTCGTGGGCGGGGGCCACCTGATCTGC
AACTTCAAGACCACATACAGATCCAAGAAACCCGCTAAGAACCTCAAGATGCCCGGCGTCTACTATGTGG
ACCACAGACTGGAAAGAATCAAGGAGGCCGACAAAGAGACCTACGTCGAGCAGCACGAGGTGGCTGTGGC
CAGATACTGCGACCTCCCTAGCAAACTGGGGCACAAACTTAATGCTAGCGAGGGCAGAGGAAGTCTGCTA
ACATGCGGTGACGTCGAGGAGAATCCTGGCCCAATGTCTAGACTGGACAAGAGCAAAGTCATAAACTCTG
CTCTGGAATTACTCAATGGAGTCGGTATCGAAGGCCTGACGACAAGGAAACTCGCTCAAAAGCTGGGAGT
TGAGCAGCCTACCCTGTACTGGCACGTGAAGAACAAGCGGGCCCTGCTCGATGCCCTGCCAATCGAGATG
CTGGACAGGCATCATACCCACTCCTGCCCCCTGGAAGGCGAGTCATGGCAAGACTTTCTGCGGAACAACG
CCAAGTCATACCGCTGTGCTCTCCTCTCACATCGCGACGGGGCTAAAGTGCATCTCGGCACCCGCCCAAC
AGAGAAACAGTACGAAACCCTGGAAAATCAGCTCGCGTTCCTGTGTCAGCAAGGCTTCTCCCTGGAGAAC
GCACTGTACGCTCTGTCCGCCGTGGGCCACTTTACACTGGGCTGCGTATTGGAGGAACAGGAGCATCAAG
TAGCAAAAGAGGAAAGAGAGACACCTACCACCGATTCTATGCCCCCACTTCTGAAACAAGCAATTGAGCT
GTTCGACCGGCAGGGAGCCGAACCTGCCTTCCTTTTCGGCCTGGAACTAATCATATGTGGCCTGGAGAAA
CAGCTAAAGTGCGAAAGCGGCGGGCCGACCGACGCCCTTGACGATTTTGACTTAGACATGCTCCCAGCCG
ATGCCCTTGACGACTTTGACCTTGATATGCTGCCTGCTGACGCTCTTGACGATTTTGACCTTGACATGCT
CCCCGGGTAAGTCGACGATCCTAATCAACCTCTGGATTACAAAATTTGTGAAAGATTGACTGGTATTCTT
AACTATGTTGCTCCTTTTACGCTATGTGGATACGCTGCTTTAATGCCTTTGTATCATGCTATTGCTTCCC
GTATGGCTTTCATTTTCTCCTCCTTGTATAAATCCTGGTTGCTGTCTCTTTATGAGGAGTTGTGGCCCGT
TGTCAGGCAACGTGGCGTGGTGTGCACTGTGTTTGCTGACGCAACCCCCACTGGTTGGGGCATTGCCACC
ACCTGTCAGCTCCTTTCCGGGACTTTCGCTTTCCCCCTCCCTATTGCCACGGCGGAACTCATCGCCGCCT
GCCTTGCCCGCTGCTGGACAGGGGCTCGGCTGTTGGGCACTGACAATTCCGTGGTGTTGTCGGGGAAATC
ATCGTCCTTTCCTTGGCTGCTCGCCTGTGTTGCCACCTGGATTCTGCGCGGGACGTCCTTCTGCTACGTC
CCTTCGGCCCTCAATCCAGCGGACCTTCCTTCCCGCGGCCTGCTGCCGGCTCTGCGGCCTCTTCCGCGTC
TTCGCCTTCGCCCTCAGACGAGTCGGATCTCCCTTTGGGCCGCCTCCCCGCCTGAGATCCTTTAAGACCA
ATGACTTACAAGGCAGCTGTAGATCTTAGCCACTTTTTAAAAGAAAAGGGGGGACTGGAAGGGCTAATTC
ACTCCCAACGAAGACAAGATCTGCTTTTTGCTTGTACTGGGTCTCTCTGGTTAGACCAGATCTGAGCCTG
GGAGCTCTCTGGCTAACTAGGGAACCCACTGCTTAAGCCTCAATAAAGCTTGCCTTGAGTGCTTCAAGTA
GTGTGTGCCCGTCTGTTGTGTGACTCTGGTAACTAGAGATCCCTCAGACCCTTTTAGTCAGTGTGGAAAA
TCTCTAGCAGTAGTAGTTCATGTCATCTTATTATTCAGTATTTATAACTTGCAAAGAAATGAATATCAGA
GAGTGAGAGGCCCGGGTTAATTAAGGAAAGGGCTAGATCATTCTTGAAGACGAAAGGGCCTCGTGATACG
CCTATTTTTATAGGTTAATGTCATGATAATAATGGTTTCTTAGACGTCAGGTGGCACTTTTCGGGGAAAT
GTGCGCGGAACCCCTATTTGTTTATTTTTCTAAATACATTCAAATATGTATCCGCTCATGAGACAATAAC
CCTGATAAATGCTTCAATAATATTGAAAAAGGAAGAGTATGAGTATTCAACATTTCCGTGTCGCCCTTAT
TCCCTTTTTTGCGGCATTTTGCCTTCCTGTTTTTGCTCACCCAGAAACGCTGGTGAAAGTAAAAGATGCT
GAAGATCAGTTGGGTGCACGAGTGGGTTACATCGAACTGGATCTCAACAGCGGTAAGATCCTTGAGAGTT
TTCGCCCCGAAGAACGTTTTCCAATGATGAGCACTTTTAAAGTTCTGCTATGTGGCGCGGTATTATCCCG
TGTTGACGCCGGGCAAGAGCAACTCGGTCGCCGCATACACTATTCTCAGAATGACTTGGTTGAGTACTCA
CCAGTCACAGAAAAGCATCTTACGGATGGCATGACAGTAAGAGAATTATGCAGTGCTGCCATAACCATGA
GTGATAACACTGCGGCCAACTTACTTCTGACAACGATCGGAGGACCGAAGGAGCTAACCGCTTTTTTGCA
CAACATGGGGGATCATGTAACTCGCCTTGATCGTTGGGAACCGGAGCTGAATGAAGCCATACCAAACGAC
GAGCGTGACACCACGATGCCTGTAGCAATGGCAACAACGTTGCGCAAACTATTAACTGGCGAACTACTTA
CTCTAGCTTCCCGGCAACAATTAATAGACTGGATGGAGGCGGATAAAGTTGCAGGACCACTTCTGCGCTC
GGCCCTTCCGGCTGGCTGGTTTATTGCTGATAAATCTGGAGCCGGTGAGCGTGGGTCTCGCGGTATCATT
GCAGCACTGGGGCCAGATGGTAAGCCCTCCCGTATCGTAGTTATCTACACGACGGGGAGTCAGGCAACTA
TGGATGAACGAAATAGACAGATCGCTGAGATAGGTGCCTCACTGATTAAGCATTGGTAACTGTCAGACCA
AGTTTACTCATATATACTTTAGATTGATTTAAAACTTCATTTTTAATTTAAAAGGATCTAGGTGAAGATC
CTTTTTGATAATCTCATGACCAAAATCCCTTAACGTGAGTTTTCGTTCCACTGAGCGTCAGACCCCGTAG
AAAAGATCAAAGGATCTTC
